Addgene plasmid #96892: UnReg-H2B-YFP-DD
Purpose: Reporter to monitor translation of unstructured mRNA
Depositing lab: Tobias Meyer. Depositing organization: Stanford University. Publication: Parallel measurement of dynamic changes in translation rates in single cells. Han K, Jaimovich A, Dey G, Ruggero D, Meyuhas O, Sonenberg N, Meyer T. Nat Methods. 2014 Jan;11(1):86-93. doi: 10.1038/nmeth.2729. Epub 2013 Nov 10. PubMed 24213167.
Backbone
  Vector backbone: pLenti X1 Puro DEST vector (Addgene: #17297)
  Vector type: Mammalian Expression, Lentiviral
Growth in bacteria
  Bacterial resistance: Ampicillin, 100 μg/mL
  Growth temperature: 37°C
  Growth strain: NEB Stable
  Copy number: Unknown
Gene/Insert
  Gene/Insert name: UnReg-H2B-Venus-DD
Terms and licenses: Academic/Nonprofit Terms; Industry Terms: Not Available to Industry
How to cite: UnReg-H2B-YFP-DD was a gift from Tobias Meyer (Addgene plasmid # 96892 ; http://n2t.net/addgene:96892 ; RRID:Addgene_96892)
