[The description below was written by a language model from this plasmid's Addgene catalogue record and pLannotate feature annotations shown in this document.]
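Description:
UnReg-H2B-YFP-DD is a 10.7 kb HIV-1-based lentiviral expression plasmid built on the pLenti X1 Puro DEST backbone, in which the reporter cassette was introduced by Gateway recombination and is now flanked by attB1 and attB2 sites. It is propagated in E. coli through a high-copy ColE1/pUC-type origin with ampicillin selection (AmpR), and it also carries an f1 origin and an SV40 origin. The viral portion has the layout of a third-generation transfer vector. An RSV promoter sits immediately upstream of a truncated 5' LTR and drives genomic RNA production in packaging cells. This is followed by the Ψ packaging signal with a gag fragment, the RRE for Rev-dependent nuclear export, the cPPT/CTS, and a truncated 3' LTR with a downstream SV40 polyadenylation signal.

The payload is a single fusion protein expressed from a CAG-type promoter (CMV enhancer, chicken β-actin promoter and chimeric intron). It consists of human histone H2B, the yellow fluorescent protein mVenus, and E. coli dihydrofolate reductase. The ecDHFR portion corresponds to the "DD" in the name, which presumably denotes a destabilising domain. Such domains cause the fusion to be degraded unless a stabilising ligand is present, so that fluorescence accumulating after ligand addition reflects newly made protein. H2B concentrates the signal in the nucleus, which simplifies single-cell imaging. A WPRE follows the insert to enhance expression, and a separate PGK promoter drives puromycin resistance for selecting transduced mammalian cells. The stated purpose is to monitor translation of an unstructured mRNA. The "UnReg" label appears to refer to the leader sequence, but the feature table does not annotate a specific 5' UTR element.
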