Features (pLannotate 1.2.2; 33 found; start..end, strand, type, name):
      1..181     +  LTR            5' LTR (truncated): truncated 5' long terminal repeat (LTR) from HIV-1
    228..353     +  misc_feature   HIV-1 Ψ: packaging signal of human immunodeficiency virus type 1
    337..700     +  CDS            HIV-1 gag (fragment): gag protein from human immunodeficiency virus 1; gag
    846..1079    +  misc_feature   RRE: The Rev response element (RRE) of HIV-1 allows for Rev-dependent mRNA export from the nucleus to the cytoplasm.
   1456..1556    +  CDS            Rev (fragment): human immunodeficiency virus 1 (HIV-1) Rev protein; rev; enhances nuclear export of unspliced and incompletely spliced viral mRNAs
   1575..1691    +  misc_feature   cPPT/CTS: central polypurine tract and central termination sequence of HIV-1
   1725..1749    +  protein_bind   attB1: mutant version of attB; recombination site for the Gateway® BP reaction BP Clonase™
   1770..2149    +  enhancer       CMV enhancer: human cytomegalovirus immediate early enhancer
   2152..2427    +  promoter       chicken β-actin promoter: No description available
   2428..3436    +  intron         chimeric intron: chimera between introns from chicken β-actin and rabbit β-globin
   3507..3884    +  CDS            H2B: human histone H2B; HIST1H2BJ
   3891..4604    +  CDS            mVenus: mVenus is a basic (constitutively fluorescent) yellow fluorescent protein published in 2006, derived from Aequorea victoria. It is reported to be a rapidly-maturing monomer with moderate acid sensitivity.
   4610..5083    +  CDS            ecDHFR: E. coli dihydrofolate reductase; folA
   5102..5126    -  protein_bind   attB2: mutant version of attB; recombination site for the Gateway® BP reaction BP Clonase™
   5157..5745    +  misc_feature   WPRE: woodchuck hepatitis virus posttranscriptional regulatory element
   5759..6258    +  promoter       PGK promoter: mouse phosphoglycerate kinase 1 promoter
   6279..6878    +  CDS            PuroR: puromycin N-acetyltransferase; pac from Streptomyces alboniger; confers resistance to puromycin
   6946..7083    +  CDS            nef (fragment): NEF_HV1LA - Experimental evidence at protein level: Swiss-Prot protein existence level 1. Extracellular Nef protein targets CD4(+) T-lymphocytes for apoptosis by interacting with CXCR4 surface receptors. From Human immunodeficiency virus type 1 group M subtype B (isolate Lai) (HIV-1).
   7069..7249    +  LTR            5' LTR (truncated): truncated 5' long terminal repeat (LTR) from HIV-1
   7321..7442    +  polyA_signal   SV40 poly(A) signal: SV40 polyadenylation signal
   7482..7617    +  rep_origin     SV40 ori: SV40 origin of replication
   7638..7656    -  promoter       T7 promoter: promoter for bacteriophage T7 RNA polymerase
   7664..7819    +  CDS            lacZα (fragment): LacZα fragment of β-galactosidase; lacZ fragment
   7824..8252    +  rep_origin     f1 ori (sequence partly withheld): f1 bacteriophage origin of replication; arrow indicates direction of (+) strand synthesis
   8305..8409    +  promoter       AmpR promoter: bla
   8410..9270    +  CDS            AmpR: β-lactamase; bla; confers resistance to ampicillin, carbenicillin, and related antibiotics
   9441..10029   +  rep_origin     ori: high-copy-number ColE1/pMB1/pBR322/pUC origin of replication
  10212..10304   +  CDS            lacI (fragment): lac repressor; lacI; The lac repressor binds to the lac operator to inhibit transcription in E. coli. This inhibition can be relieved by adding lactose or isopropyl-β-D-thiogalactopyranoside (IPTG).
  10317..10338   +  protein_bind   CAP binding site: CAP binding activates transcription in the presence of cAMP. E. coli catabolite activator protein
  10353..10383   +  promoter       lac promoter: promoter for the E. coli lac operon
  10387..10409   +  protein_bind   lac operator (fragment): The lac repressor binds to the lac operator to inhibit transcription in E. coli. This inhibition can be relieved by adding lactose or isopropyl-β-D-thiogalactopyranoside (IPTG). lac repressor encoded by lacI
  10452..10470   +  promoter       T3 promoter: promoter for bacteriophage T3 RNA polymerase
  10498..10724   +  promoter       RSV promoter: Rous sarcoma virus enhancer/promoter
>Addgene plasmid #96892 | UnReg-H2B-YFP-DD | depositor full sequence | sequence record 190261 | UnReg-H2B-YFP-DD sequence 10724 bps
GGGTCTCTCTGGTTAGACCAGATCTGAGCCTGGGAGCTCTCTGGCTAACTAGGGAACCCACTGCTTAAGC
CTCAATAAAGCTTGCCTTGAGTGCTTCAAGTAGTGTGTGCCCGTCTGTTGTGTGACTCTGGTAACTAGAG
ATCCCTCAGACCCTTTTAGTCAGTGTGGAAAATCTCTAGCAGTGGCGCCCGAACAGGGACTTGAAAGCGA
AAGGGAAACCAGAGGAGCTCTCTCGACGCAGGACTCGGCTTGCTGAAGCGCGCACGGCAAGAGGCGAGGG
GCGGCGACTGGTGAGTACGCCAAAAATTTTGACTAGCGGAGGCTAGAAGGAGAGAGATGGGTGCGAGAGC
GTCAGTATTAAGCGGGGGAGAATTAGATCGCGATGGGAAAAAATTCGGTTAAGGCCAGGGGGAAAGAAAA
AATATAAATTAAAACATATAGTATGGGCAAGCAGGGAGCTAGAACGATTCGCAGTTAATCCTGGCCTGTT
AGAAACATCAGAAGGCTGTAGACAAATACTGGGACAGCTACAACCATCCCTTCAGACAGGATCAGAAGAA
CTTAGATCATTATATAATACAGTAGCAACCCTCTATTGTGTGCATCAAAGGATAGAGATAAAAGACACCA
AGGAAGCTTTAGACAAGATAGAGGAAGAGCAAAACAAAAGTAAGACCACCGCACAGCAAGCGGCCGCTGA
TCTTCAGACCTGGAGGAGGAGATATGAGGGACAATTGGAGAAGTGAATTATATAAATATAAAGTAGTAAA
AATTGAACCATTAGGAGTAGCACCCACCAAGGCAAAGAGAAGAGTGGTGCAGAGAGAAAAAAGAGCAGTG
GGAATAGGAGCTTTGTTCCTTGGGTTCTTGGGAGCAGCAGGAAGCACTATGGGCGCAGCGTCAATGACGC
TGACGGTACAGGCCAGACAATTATTGTCTGGTATAGTGCAGCAGCAGAACAATTTGCTGAGGGCTATTGA
GGCGCAACAGCATCTGTTGCAACTCACAGTCTGGGGCATCAAGCAGCTCCAGGCAAGAATCCTGGCTGTG
GAAAGATACCTAAAGGATCAACAGCTCCTGGGGATTTGGGGTTGCTCTGGAAAACTCATTTGCACCACTG
CTGTGCCTTGGAATGCTAGTTGGAGTAATAAATCTCTGGAACAGATTTGGAATCACACGACCTGGATGGA
GTGGGACAGAGAAATTAACAATTACACAAGCTTAATACACTCCTTAATTGAAGAATCGCAAAACCAGCAA
GAAAAGAATGAACAAGAATTATTGGAATTAGATAAATGGGCAAGTTTGTGGAATTGGTTTAACATAACAA
ATTGGCTGTGGTATATAAAATTATTCATAATGATAGTAGGAGGCTTGGTAGGTTTAAGAATAGTTTTTGC
TGTACTTTCTATAGTGAATAGAGTTAGGCAGGGATATTCACCATTATCGTTTCAGACCCACCTCCCAACC
CCGAGGGGACCCGACAGGCCCGAAGGAATAGAAGAAGAAGGTGGAGAGAGAGACAGAGACAGATCCATTC
GATTAGTGAACGGATCTCGACGGTATCGGTTAACTTTTAAAAGAAAAGGGGGGATTGGGGGGTACAGTGC
AGGGGAAAGAATAGTAGACATAATAGCAACAGACATACAAACTAAAGAATTACAAAAACAAATTACAAAA
TTCAAAATTTTATCGTCCAGTGTGGTGGAATTCTGCAGATATCAACAAGTTTGTACAAAAAAGCAGGCTT
TAAAGGAACCAATTCAGTCGACATTGATTATTGACTAGTTATTAATAGTAATCAATTACGGGGTCATTAG
TTCATAGCCCATATATGGAGTTCCGCGTTACATAACTTACGGTAAATGGCCCGCCTGGCTGACCGCCCAA
CGACCCCCGCCCATTGACGTCAATAATGACGTATGTTCCCATAGTAACGCCAATAGGGACTTTCCATTGA
CGTCAATGGGTGGACTATTTACGGTAAACTGCCCACTTGGCAGTACATCAAGTGTATCATATGCCAAGTA
CGCCCCCTATTGACGTCAATGACGGTAAATGGCCCGCCTGGCATTATGCCCAGTACATGACCTTATGGGA
CTTTCCTACTTGGCAGTACATCTACGTATTAGTCATCGCTATTACCATGGGTCGAGGTGAGCCCCACGTT
CTGCTTCACTCTCCCCATCTCCCCCCCCTCCCCACCCCCAATTTTGTATTTATTTATTTTTTAATTATTT
TGTGCAGCGATGGGGGCGGGGGGGGGGGGGGCGCGCGCCAGGCGGGGCGGGGCGGGGCGAGGGGCGGGGC
GGGGCGAGGCGGAGAGGTGCGGCGGCAGCCAATCAGAGCGGCGCGCTCCGAAAGTTTCCTTTTATGGCGA
GGCGGCGGCGGCGGCGGCCCTATAAAAAGCGAAGCGCGCGGCGGGCGGGAGTCGCTGCGTTGCCTTCGCC
CCGTGCCCCGCTCCGCGCCGCCTCGCGCCGCCCGCCCCGGCTCTGACTGACCGCGTTACTCCCACAGGTG
AGCGGGCGGGACGGCCCTTCTCCTCCGGGCTGTAATTAGCGCTTGGTTTAATGACGGCTCGTTTCTTTTC
TGTGGCTGCGTGAAAGCCTTAAAGGGCTCCGGGAGGGCCCTTTGTGCGGGGGGGAGCGGCTCGGGGGGTG
CGTGCGTGTGTGTGTGCGTGGGGAGCGCCGCGTGCGGCCCGCGCTGCCCGGCGGCTGTGAGCGCTGCGGG
CGCGGCGCGGGGCTTTGTGCGCTCCGCGTGTGCGCGAGGGGAGCGCGGCCGGGGGCGGTGCCCCGCGGTG
CGGGGGGGCTGCGAGGGGAACAAAGGCTGCGTGCGGGGTGTGTGCGTGGGGGGGTGAGCAGGGGGTGTGG
GCGCGGCGGTCGGGCTGTAACCCCCCCCTGCACCCCCCTCCCCGAGTTGCTGAGCACGGCCCGGCTTCGG
GTGCGGGGCTCCGTGCGGGGCGTGGCGCGGGGCTCGCCGTGCCGGGCGGGGGGTGGCGGCAGGTGGGGGT
GCCGGGCGGGGCGGGGCCGCCTCGGGCCGGGGAGGGCTCGGGGGAGGGGCGCGGCGGCCCCGGAGCGCCG
GCGGCTGTCGAGGCGCGGCGAGCCGCAGCCATTGCCTTTTATGGTAATCGTGCGAGAGGGCGCAGGGACT
TCCTTTGTCCCAAATCTGGCGGAGCCGAAATCTGGGAGGCGCCGCCGCACCCCCTCTAGCGGGCGCGGGC
GAAGCGGTGCGGCGCCGGCAGGAAGGAAATGGGCGGGGAGGGCCTTCGTGCGTCGCCGCGCCGCCGTCCC
CTTCTCCATCTCCAGCCTCGGGGCTGCCGCAGGGGGACGGCTGCCTTCGGGGGGGACGGGGCAGGGCGGG
GTTCGGCTTCTGGCGTGTGACCGGCGGCTCTAGAGCCTCTGCTAACCATGTTCATGCCTTCTTCTTTTTC
CTACAGCTCCTGGGCAACGTGCTGGTTATTGTGCTGTCTCATCATTTTGGCAAAGAATTGCTCGAGACCT
AGGACCATGCCAGAGCCAGCGAAGTCTGCTCCCGCCCCGAAAAAGGGCTCCAAGAAGGCGGTGACTAAGG
CGCAGAAGAAAGGCGGCAAGAAGCGCAAGCGCAGCCGCAAGGAGAGCTATTCCATCTATGTGTACAAGGT
TCTGAAGCAGGTCCACCCTGACACCGGCATTTCGTCCAAGGCCATGGGCATCATGAATTCGTTTGTGAAC
GACATTTTCGAGCGCATCGCAGGTGAGGCTTCCCGCCTGGCGCATTACAACAAGCGCTCGACCATCACCT
CCAGGGAGATCCAGACGGCCGTGCGCCTGCTGCTGCCTGGGGAGTTGGCCAAGCACGCCGTGTCCGAGGG
TACTAAGGCCATCACCAAGTACACCAGCGCTAAGGATCCAGTGAGCAAGGGCGAGGAGCTGTTCACCGGG
GTGGTGCCCATCCTGGTCGAGCTGGACGGCGACGTAAACGGCCACAAGTTCAGCGTGTCCGGCGAGGGCG
AGGGCGATGCCACCTACGGCAAGCTGACCCTGAAGCTGATCTGCACCACCGGCAAGCTGCCCGTGCCCTG
GCCCACCCTCGTGACCACCCTGGGCTACGGCCTGCAGTGCTTCGCCCGCTACCCCGACCACATGAAGCAG
CACGACTTCTTCAAGTCCGCCATGCCCGAAGGCTACGTCCAGGAGCGCACCATCTTCTTCAAGGACGACG
GCAACTACAAGACCCGCGCCGAGGTGAAGTTCGAGGGCGACACCCTGGTGAACCGCATCGAGCTGAAGGG
CATCGACTTCAAGGAGGACGGCAACATCCTGGGGCACAAGCTGGAGTACAACTACAACAGCCACAACGTC
TATATCACCGCCGACAAGCAGAAGAACGGCATCAAGGCCAACTTCAAGATCCGCCACAACATCGAGGACG
GCGGCGTGCAGCTCGCCGACCACTACCAGCAGAACACCCCCATCGGCGACGGCCCCGTGCTGCTGCCCGA
CAACCACTACCTGAGCTACCAGTCCAAGCTGAGCAAAGACCCCAACGAGAAGCGCGATCACATGGTCCTG
CTGGAGTTCGTGACCGCCGCCGGGATCACTCTCGGCATGGACGAGCTGTACAAGGTCGAGATCAGTCTGA
TTGCGGCGTTAGCGGTAGATCACGTTATCGGCATGGAAACCGTCATGCCGTGGAACCTGCCTGCCGATCT
CGCCTGGTTTAAACGCAACACCTTAAATAAACCCGTGATTATGGGCCGCCATACCTGGGAATCAATCGGT
CGTCCGTTGCCAGGACGCAAAAATATTATCCTCAGCAGTCAACCGAGTACGGACGATCGCGTAACGTGGG
TGAAGTCGGTGGATGAAGCCATCGCGGCGTGTGGTGACGTACCAGAAATCATGGTTATTGGCGGCGGTCG
CGTTTATGAACAGTTCTTGCCAAAAGCGCAAAAACTGTATCTGACGCATATCGACGCAGAAGTGGAAGGC
GACACCCATTTCCCGGATTACGAGCCGGATGACTGGGAATCGGTATTCAGCGAATTCCACGATGCTGATG
CGCAGAACTCTCACAGCTATTGCTTTGAGATTCTGGAGCGGCGATGAGTCGAGATATCTAGACCCAGCTT
TCTTGTACAAAGTGGTTGATATCCAGCACAGTGGCGGCCGCTCGACAATCAACCTCTGGATTACAAAATT
TGTGAAAGATTGACTGGTATTCTTAACTATGTTGCTCCTTTTACGCTATGTGGATACGCTGCTTTAATGC
CTTTGTATCATGCTATTGCTTCCCGTATGGCTTTCATTTTCTCCTCCTTGTATAAATCCTGGTTGCTGTC
TCTTTATGAGGAGTTGTGGCCCGTTGTCAGGCAACGTGGCGTGGTGTGCACTGTGTTTGCTGACGCAACC
CCCACTGGTTGGGGCATTGCCACCACCTGTCAGCTCCTTTCCGGGACTTTCGCTTTCCCCCTCCCTATTG
CCACGGCGGAACTCATCGCCGCCTGCCTTGCCCGCTGCTGGACAGGGGCTCGGCTGTTGGGCACTGACAA
TTCCGTGGTGTTGTCGGGGAAGCTGACGTCCTTTCCATGGCTGCTCGCCTGTGTTGCCACCTGGATTCTG
CGCGGGACGTCCTTCTGCTACGTCCCTTCGGCCCTCAATCCAGCGGACCTTCCTTCCCGCGGCCTGCTGC
CGGCTCTGCGGCCTCTTCCGCGTCTTCGCCTTCGCCCTCAGACGAGTCGGATCTCCCTTTGGGCCGCCTC
CCCGCCTGGAATTCTACCGGGTAGGGGAGGCGCTTTTCCCAAGGCAGTCTGGAGCATGCGCTTTAGCAGC
CCCGCTGGGCACTTGGCGCTACACAAGTGGCCTCTGGCCTCGCACACATTCCACATCCACCGGTAGGCGC
CAACCGGCTCCGTTCTTTGGTGGCCCCTTCGCGCCACCTTCTACTCCTCCCCTAGTCAGGAAGTTCCCCC
CCGCCCCGCAGCTCGCGTCGTGCAGGACGTGACAAATGGAAGTAGCACGTCTCACTAGTCTCGTGCAGAT
GGACAGCACCGCTGAGCAATGGAAGCGGGTAGGCCTTTGGGGCAGCGGCCAATAGCAGCTTTGCTCCTTC
GCTTTCTGGGCTCAGAGGCTGGGAAGGGGTGGGTCCGGGGGCGGGCTCAGGGGCGGGCTCAGGGGCGGGG
CGGGCGCCCGAAGGTCCTCCGGAGGCCCGGCATTCTGCACGCTTCAAAAGCGCACGTCTGCCGCGCTGTT
CTCCTCTTCCTCATCTCCGGGCCTTTCGACCTGCAGCCCAAGCTTACCATGACCGAGTACAAGCCCACGG
TGCGCCTCGCCACCCGCGACGACGTCCCCAGGGCCGTACGCACCCTCGCCGCCGCGTTCGCCGACTACCC
CGCCACGCGCCACACCGTCGATCCGGACCGCCACATCGAGCGGGTCACCGAGCTGCAAGAACTCTTCCTC
ACGCGCGTCGGGCTCGACATCGGCAAGGTGTGGGTCGCGGACGACGGCGCCGCGGTGGCGGTCTGGACCA
CGCCGGAGAGCGTCGAAGCGGGGGCGGTGTTCGCCGAGATCGGCCCGCGCATGGCCGAGTTGAGCGGTTC
CCGGCTGGCCGCGCAGCAACAGATGGAAGGCCTCCTGGCGCCGCACCGGCCCAAGGAGCCCGCGTGGTTC
CTGGCCACCGTCGGCGTCTCGCCCGACCACCAGGGCAAGGGTCTGGGCAGCGCCGTCGTGCTCCCCGGAG
TGGAGGCGGCCGAGCGCGCCGGGGTGCCCGCCTTCCTGGAGACCTCCGCGCCCCGCAACCTCCCCTTCTA
CGAGCGGCTCGGCTTCACCGTCACCGCCGACGTCGAGGTGCCCGAAGGACCGCGCACCTGGTGCATGACC
CGCAAGCCCGGTGCCTGACGCCCGCCCCACGACCCGCAGCGCCCGACCGAAAGGAGCGCACGACCCCATG
CATCTCGAGGGCCCGGTACCTTTAAGACCAATGACTTACAAGGCAGCTGTAGATCTTAGCCACTTTTTAA
AAGAAAAGGGGGGACTGGAAGGGCTAGCTCACTCCCAACGAAGACAAGATCTGCTTTTTGCTTGTACTGG
GTCTCTCTGGTTAGACCAGATCTGAGCCTGGGAGCTCTCTGGCTAACTAGGGAACCCACTGCTTAAGCCT
CAATAAAGCTTGCCTTGAGTGCTTCAAGTAGTGTGTGCCCGTCTGTTGTGTGACTCTGGTAACTAGAGAT
CCCTCAGACCCTTTTAGTCAGTGTGGAAAATCTCTAGCAGTAGTAGTTCATGTCATCTTATTATTCAGTA
TTTATAACTTGCAAAGAAATGAATATCAGAGAGTGAGAGGAACTTGTTTATTGCAGCTTATAATGGTTAC
AAATAAAGCAATAGCATCACAAATTTCACAAATAAAGCATTTTTTTCACTGCATTCTAGTTGTGGTTTGT
CCAAACTCATCAATGTATCTTATCATGTCTGGCTCTAGCTATCCCGCCCCTAACTCCGCCCATCCCGCCC
CTAACTCCGCCCAGTTCCGCCCATTCTCCGCCCCATGGCTGACTAATTTTTTTTATTTATGCAGAGGCCG
AGGCCGCCTCGGCCTCTGAGCTATTCCAGAAGTAGTGAGGAGGCTTTTTTGGAGGCCTAGGGACGTACCC
AATTCGCCCTATAGTGAGTCGTATTACGCGCGCTCACTGGCCGTCGTTTTACAACGTCGTGACTGGGAAA
ACCCTGGCGTTACCCAACTTAATCGCCTTGCAGCACATCCCCCTTTCGCCAGCTGGCGTAATAGCGAAGA
GGCCCGCACCGATCGCCCTTCCCAACAGTTGCGCAGCCTGAATGGCGAATGGG
[124 nt withheld, positions 7824-7947]
C
[91 nt withheld, positions 7949-8039]
A
[49 nt withheld, positions 8041-8089]
CCTTTGACGTTGGAGTCCACGTTCTTT
[37 nt withheld, positions 8117-8153]
ACCCTATCTCGGTCTATTCTTTTGATTTATAAGGGATTTTGCCGATTTCGGCCTATTGGTTAAAAAATGA
GCTGATTTAACAAAAATTTAACGCGAATTTTAACAAAATATTAACGCTTACAATTTAGGTGGCACTTTTC
GGGGAAATGTGCGCGGAACCCCTATTTGTTTATTTTTCTAAATACATTCAAATATGTATCCGCTCATGAG
ACAATAACCCTGATAAATGCTTCAATAATATTGAAAAAGGAAGAGTATGAGTATTCAACATTTCCGTGTC
GCCCTTATTCCCTTTTTTGCGGCATTTTGCCTTCCTGTTTTTGCTCACCCAGAAACGCTGGTGAAAGTAA
AAGATGCTGAAGATCAGTTGGGTGCACGAGTGGGTTACATCGAACTGGATCTCAACAGCGGTAAGATCCT
TGAGAGTTTTCGCCCCGAAGAACGTTTTCCAATGATGAGCACTTTTAAAGTTCTGCTATGTGGCGCGGTA
TTATCCCGTATTGACGCCGGGCAAGAGCAACTCGGTCGCCGCATACACTATTCTCAGAATGACTTGGTTG
AGTACTCACCAGTCACAGAAAAGCATCTTACGGATGGCATGACAGTAAGAGAATTATGCAGTGCTGCCAT
AACCATGAGTGATAACACTGCGGCCAACTTACTTCTGACAACGATCGGAGGACCGAAGGAGCTAACCGCT
TTTTTGCACAACATGGGGGATCATGTAACTCGCCTTGATCGTTGGGAACCGGAGCTGAATGAAGCCATAC
CAAACGACGAGCGTGACACCACGATGCCTGTAGCAATGGCAACAACGTTGCGCAAACTATTAACTGGCGA
ACTACTTACTCTAGCTTCCCGGCAACAATTAATAGACTGGATGGAGGCGGATAAAGTTGCAGGACCACTT
CTGCGCTCGGCCCTTCCGGCTGGCTGGTTTATTGCTGATAAATCTGGAGCCGGTGAGCGTGGGTCTCGCG
GTATCATTGCAGCACTGGGGCCAGATGGTAAGCCCTCCCGTATCGTAGTTATCTACACGACGGGGAGTCA
GGCAACTATGGATGAACGAAATAGACAGATCGCTGAGATAGGTGCCTCACTGATTAAGCATTGGTAACTG
TCAGACCAAGTTTACTCATATATACTTTAGATTGATTTAAAACTTCATTTTTAATTTAAAAGGATCTAGG
TGAAGATCCTTTTTGATAATCTCATGACCAAAATCCCTTAACGTGAGTTTTCGTTCCACTGAGCGTCAGA
CCCCGTAGAAAAGATCAAAGGATCTTCTTGAGATCCTTTTTTTCTGCGCGTAATCTGCTGCTTGCAAACA
AAAAAACCACCGCTACCAGCGGTGGTTTGTTTGCCGGATCAAGAGCTACCAACTCTTTTTCCGAAGGTAA
CTGGCTTCAGCAGAGCGCAGATACCAAATACTGTTCTTCTAGTGTAGCCGTAGTTAGGCCACCACTTCAA
GAACTCTGTAGCACCGCCTACATACCTCGCTCTGCTAATCCTGTTACCAGTGGCTGCTGCCAGTGGCGAT
AAGTCGTGTCTTACCGGGTTGGACTCAAGACGATAGTTACCGGATAAGGCGCAGCGGTCGGGCTGAACGG
GGGGTTCGTGCACACAGCCCAGCTTGGAGCGAACGACCTACACCGAACTGAGATACCTACAGCGTGAGCT
ATGAGAAAGCGCCACGCTTCCCGAAGGGAGAAAGGCGGACAGGTATCCGGTAAGCGGCAGGGTCGGAACA
GGAGAGCGCACGAGGGAGCTTCCAGGGGGAAACGCCTGGTATCTTTATAGTCCTGTCGGGTTTCGCCACC
TCTGACTTGAGCGTCGATTTTTGTGATGCTCGTCAGGGGGGCGGAGCCTATGGAAAAACGCCAGCAACGC
GGCCTTTTTACGGTTCCTGGCCTTTTGCTGGCCTTTTGCTCACATGTTCTTTCCTGCGTTATCCCCTGAT
TCTGTGGATAACCGTATTACCGCCTTTGAGTGAGCTGATACCGCTCGCCGCAGCCGAACGACCGAGCGCA
GCGAGTCAGTGAGCGAGGAAGCGGAAGAGCGCCCAATACGCAAACCGCCTCTCCCCGCGCGTTGGCCGAT
TCATTAATGCAGCTGGCACGACAGGTTTCCCGACTGGAAAGCGGGCAGTGAGCGCAACGCAATTAATGTG
AGTTAGCTCACTCATTAGGCACCCCAGGCTTTACACTTTATGCTTCCGGCTCGTATGTTGTGTGGAATTG
TGAGCGGATAACAATTTCACACAGGAAACAGCTATGACCATGATTACGCCAAGCGCGCAATTAACCCTCA
CTAAAGGGAACAAAAGCTGGAGCTGCAAGCTTAATGTAGTCTTATGCAATACTCTTGTAGTCTTGCAACA
TGGTAACGATGAGTTAGCAACATGCCTTACAAGGAGAGAAAAAGCACCGTGCATGCCGATTGGTGGAAGT
AAGGTGGTACGATCGTGCCTTATTAGGAAGGCAACAGACGGGTCTGACATGGATTGGACGAACCACTGAA
TTGCCGCATTGCAGAGATATTGTATTTAAGTGCCTAGCTCGATACATAAAC
