>Addgene plasmid #96892 | UnReg-H2B-YFP-DD | addgene partial sequence | sequence record 190098 | Addgene Partial NGS Result
GGGGGACGGCTGCCTTCGGGGGGGACGGGGCAGGGCGGGGTTCGGCTTCTGGCGTGTGACCGGCGGCTCT
AGAGCCTCTGCTAACCATGTTCATGCCTTCTTCTTTTTCCTACAGCTCCTGGGCAACGTGCTGGTTATTG
TGCTGTCTCATCATTTTGGCAAAGAATTGCTCGAGACCTAGGACCATGCCAGAGCCAGCGAAGTCTGCTC
CCGCCCCGAAAAAGGGCTCCAAGAAGGCGGTGACTAAGGCGCAGAAGAAAGGCGGCAAGAAGCGCAAGCG
CAGCCGCAAGGAGAGCTATTCCATCTATGTGTACAAGGTTCTGAAGCAGGTCCACCCTGACACCGGCATT
TCGTCCAAGGCCATGGGCATCATGAATTCGTTTGTGAACGACATTTTCGAGCGCATCGCAGGTGAGGCTT
CCCGCCTGGCGCATTACAACAAGCGCTCGACCATCACCTCCAGGGAGATCCAGACGGCCGTGCGCCTGCT
GCTGCCTGGGGAGTTGGCCAAGCACGCCGTGTCCGAGGGTACTAAGGCCATCACCAAGTACACCAGCGCT
AAGGATCCAGTGAGCAAGGGCGAGGAGCTGTTCACCGGGGTGGTGCCCATCCTGGTCGAGCTGGACGGCG
ACGTAAACGGCCACAAGTTCAGCGTGTCCGGCGAGGGCGAGGGCGATGCCACCTACGGCAAGCTGACCCT
GAAGCTGATCTGCACCACCGGCAAGCTGCCCGTGCCCTGGCCCACCCTCGTGACCACCCTGGGCTACGGC
CTGCAGTGCTTCGCCCGCTACCCCGACCACATGAAGCAGCACGACTTCTTCAAGTCCGCCATGCCCGAAG
GCTACGTCCAGGAGCGCACCATCTTCTTCAAGGACGACGGCAACTACAAGACCCGCGCCGAGGTGAAGTT
CGAGGGCGACACCCTGGTGAACCGCATCGAGCTGAAGGGCATCGACTTCAAGGAGGACGGCAACATCCTG
GGGCACAAGCTGGAGTACAACTACAACAGCCACAACGTCTATATCACCGCCGACAAGCAGAAGAACGGCA
TCAAGGCCAACTTCAAGATCCGCCACAACATCGAGGACGGCGGCGTGCAGCTCGCCGACCACTACCAGCA
GAACACCCCCATCGGCGACGGCCCCGTGCTGCTGCCCGACAACCACTACCTGAGCTACCAGTCCAAGCTG
AGCAAAGACCCCAACGAGAAGCGCGATCACATGGTCCTGCTGGAGTTCGTGACCGCCGCCGGGATCACTC
TCGGCATGGACGAGCTGTACAAGGTCGAGATCAGTCTGATTGCGGCGTTAGCGGTAGATCACGTTATCGG
CATGGAAACCGTCATGCCGTGGAACCTGCCTGCCGATCTCGCCTGGTTTAAACGCAACACCTTAAATAAA
CCCGTGATTATGGGCCGCCATACCTGGGAATCAATCGGTCGTCCGTTGCCAGGACGCAAAAATATTATCC
TCAGCAGTCAACCGAGTACGGACGATCGCGTAACGTGGGTGAAGTCGGTGGATGAAGCCATCGCGGCGTG
TGGTGACGTACCAGAAATCATGGTTATTGGCGGCGGTCGCGTTTATGAACAGTTCTTGCCAAAAGCGCAA
AAACTGTATCTGACGCATATCGACGCAGAAGTGGAAGGCGACACCCATTTCCCGGATTACGAGCCGGATG
ACTGGGAATCGGTATTCAGCGAATTCCACGATGCTGATGCGCAGAACTCTCACAGCTATTGCTTTGAGAT
TCTGGAGCGGCGATGAGTCGAGATATCTAGACCCAGCTTTCTTGTACAAAGTGGTTGATATCCAGCACAG
TGGCGGCCGCTCGACAATCAACCTCTGGATTACAAAATTTGTGAAAGATTGACTGGTATTCTTAACTATG
TTGCTCCTTTTACGCTATGTGGATACGCTGCTTTAATGCCTTTGTATCATGCTATTGCTTCCCGTATGGC
TTTCATTTTCTCCTCCTTGTATAAATCCTGGTTGCTGTCTCTTTATGAGGAGTTGTGGCCCGTTGTCAGG
CAACGTGGCGTGGTGTGCACTGTGTTTGCTGACGCAACCCCCACTGGTTGGGGCATTGCCACCACCTGTC
AGCTCCTTTCCGGGACTTTCGCTTTCCCCCTCCCTATTGCCACGGCGGAACTCATCGCCGCCTGCCTTGC
CCGCTGCTGGACAGGGGCTCGGCTGTTGGGCACTGACAATTCCGTGGTGTTGTCGGGGAAGCTGACGTCC
TTTCCATGGCTGCTCGCCTGTGTTGCCACCTGGATTCTGCGCGGGACGTCCTTCTGCTACGTCCCTTCGG
CCCTCAATCCAGCGGACCTTCCTTCCCGCGGCCTGCTGCCGGCTCTGCGGCCTCTTCCGCGTCTTCGCCT
TCGCCCTCAGACGAGTCGGATCTCCCTTTGGGCCGCCTCCCCGCCTGGAATTCTACCGGGTAGGGGAGGC
GCTTTTCCCAAGGCAGTCTGGAGCATGCGCTTTAGCAGCCCCGCTGGGCACTTGGCGCTACACAAGTGGC
CTCTGGCCTCGCACACATTCCACATCCACCGGTAGGCGCCAACCGGCTCCGTTCTTTGGTGGCCCCTTCG
CGCCACCTTCTACTCCTCCCCTAGTCAGGAAGTTCCCCCCCGCCCCGCAGCTCGCGTCGTGCAGGACGTG
ACAAATGGAAGTAGCACGTCTCACTAGTCTCGTGCAGATGGACAGCACCGCTGAGCAATGGAAGCGGGTA
GGCCTTTGGGGCAGCGGCCAATAGCAGCTTTGCTCCTTCGCTTTCTGGGCTCAGAGGCTGGGAAGGGGTG
GGTCCGGGGGCGGGCTCAGGGGCGGGCTCAGGGGCGGGGCGGGCGCCCGAAGGTCCTCCGGAGGCCCGGC
ATTCTGCACGCTTCAAAAGCGCACGTCTGCCGCGCTGTTCTCCTCTTCCTCATCTCCGGGCCTTTCGACC
TGCAGCCCAAGCTTACCATGACCGAGTACAAGCCCACGGTGCGCCTCGCCACCCGCGACGACGTCCCCAG
GGCCGTACGCACCCTCGCCGCCGCGTTCGCCGACTACCCCGCCACGCGCCACACCGTCGATCCGGACCGC
CACATCGAGCGGGTCACCGAGCTGCAAGAACTCTTCCTCACGCGCGTCGGGCTCGACATCGGCAAGGTGT
GGGTCGCGGACGACGGCGCCGCGGTGGCGGTCTGGACCACGCCGGAGAGCGTCGAAGCGGGGGCGGTGTT
CGCCGAGATCGGCCCGCGCATGGCCGAGTTGAGCGGTTCCCGGCTGGCCGCGCAGCAACAGATGGAAGGC
CTCCTGGCGCCGCACCGGCCCAAGGAGCCCGCGTGGTTCCTGGCCACCGTCGGCGTCTCGCCCGACCACC
AGGGCAAGGGTCTGGGCAGCGCCGTCGTGCTCCCCGGAGTGGAGGCGGCCGAGCGCGCCGGGGTGCCCGC
CTTCCTGGAGACCTCCGCGCCCCGCAACCTCCCCTTCTACGAGCGGCTCGGCTTCACCGTCACCGCCGAC
GTCGAGGTGCCCGAAGGACCGCGCACCTGGTGCATGACCCGCAAGCCCGGTGCCTGACGCCCGCCCCACG
ACCCGCAGCGCCCGACCGAAAGGAGCGCACGACCCCATGCATCTCGAGGGCCCGGTACCTTTAAGACCAA
TGACTTACAAGGCAGCTGTAGATCTTAGCCACTTTTTAAAAGAAAAGGGGGGACTGGAAGGGCTAGCTCA
CTCCCAACGAAGACAAGATCTGCTTTTTGCTTGTACTGGGTCTCTCTGGTTAGACCAGATCTGAGCCTGG
GAGCTCTCTGGCTAACTAGGGAACCCACTGCTTAAGCCTCAATAAAGCTTGCCTTGAGTGCTTCAAGTAG
TGTGTGCCCGTCTGTTGTGTGACTCTGGTAACTAGAGATCCCTCAGACCCTTTTAGTCAGTGTGGAAAAT
CTCTAGCAGTAGTAGTTCATGTCATCTTATTATTCAGTATTTATAACTTGCAAAGAAATGAATATCAGAG
AGTGAGAGGAACTTGTTTATTGCAGCTTATAATGGTTACAAATAAAGCAATAGCATCACAAATTTCACAA
ATAAAGCATTTTTTTCACTGCATTCTAGTTGTGGTTTGTCCAAACTCATCAATGTATCTTATCATGTCTG
GCTCTAGCTATCCCGCCCCTAACTCCGCCCATCCCGCCCCTAACTCCGCCCAGTTCCGCCCATTCTCCGC
CCCATGGCTGACTAATTTTTTTTATTTATGCAGAGGCCGAGGCCGCCTCGGCCTCTGAGCTATTCCAGAA
GTAGTGAGGAGGCTTTTTTGGAGGCCTAGGGACGTACCCAATTCGCCCTATAGTGAGTCGTATTACGCGC
GCTCACTGGCCGTCGTTTTACAACGTCGTGACTGGGAAAACCCTGGCGTTACCCAACTTAATCGCCTTGC
AGCACATCCCCCTTTCGCCAGCTGGCGTAATAGCGAAGAGGCCCGCACCGATCGCCCTTCCCAACAGTTG
CGCAGCCTGAATGGCGAATGGG
[124 nt withheld, positions 4503-4626]
C
[91 nt withheld, positions 4628-4718]
A
[49 nt withheld, positions 4720-4768]
CCTTTGACGTTGGAGTCCACGTTCTTT
[37 nt withheld, positions 4796-4832]
ACCCTATCTCGGTCTATTCTTTTGATTTATAAGGGATTTTGCCGATTTCGGCCTATTGGTTAAAAAATGA
GCTGATTTAACAAAAATTTAACGCGAATTTTAACAAAATATTAACGCTTACAATTTAGGTGGCACTTTTC
GGGGAAATGTGCGCGGAACCCCTATTTGTTTATTTTTCTAAATACATTCAAATATGTATCCGCTCATGAG
ACAATAACCCTGATAAATGCTTCAATAATATTGAAAAAGGAAGAGTATGAGTATTCAACATTTCCGTGTC
GCCCTTATTCCCTTTTTTGCGGCATTTTGCCTTCCTGTTTTTGCTCACCCAGAAACGCTGGTGAAAGTAA
AAGATGCTGAAGATCAGTTGGGTGCACGAGTGGGTTACATCGAACTGGATCTCAACAGCGGTAAGATCCT
TGAGAGTTTTCGCCCCGAAGAACGTTTTCCAATGATGAGCACTTTTAAAGTTCTGCTATGTGGCGCGGTA
TTATCCCGTATTGACGCCGGGCAAGAGCAACTCGGTCGCCGCATACACTATTCTCAGAATGACTTGGTTG
AGTACTCACCAGTCACAGAAAAGCATCTTACGGATGGCATGACAGTAAGAGAATTATGCAGTGCTGCCAT
AACCATGAGTGATAACACTGCGGCCAACTTACTTCTGACAACGATCGGAGGACCGAAGGAGCTAACCGCT
TTTTTGCACAACATGGGGGATCATGTAACTCGCCTTGATCGTTGGGAACCGGAGCTGAATGAAGCCATAC
CAAACGACGAGCGTGACACCACGATGCCTGTAGCAATGGCAACAACGTTGCGCAAACTATTAACTGGCGA
ACTACTTACTCTAGCTTCCCGGCAACAATTAATAGACTGGATGGAGGCGGATAAAGTTGCAGGACCACTT
CTGCGCTCGGCCCTTCCGGCTGGCTGGTTTATTGCTGATAAATCTGGAGCCGGTGAGCGTGGGTCTCGCG
GTATCATTGCAGCACTGGGGCCAGATGGTAAGCCCTCCCGTATCGTAGTTATCTACACGACGGGGAGTCA
GGCAACTATGGATGAACGAAATAGACAGATCGCTGAGATAGGTGCCTCACTGATTAAGCATTGGTAACTG
TCAGACCAAGTTTACTCATATATACTTTAGATTGATTTAAAACTTCATTTTTAATTTAAAAGGATCTAGG
TGAAGATCCTTTTTGATAATCTCATGACCAAAATCCCTTAACGTGAGTTTTCGTTCCACTGAGCGTCAGA
CCCCGTAGAAAAGATCAAAGGATCTTCTTGAGATCCTTTTTTTCTGCGCGTAATCTGCTGCTTGCAAACA
AAAAAACCACCGCTACCAGCGGTGGTTTGTTTGCCGGATCAAGAGCTACCAACTCTTTTTCCGAAGGTAA
CTGGCTTCAGCAGAGCGCAGATACCAAATACTGTTCTTCTAGTGTAGCCGTAGTTAGGCCACCACTTCAA
GAACTCTGTAGCACCGCCTACATACCTCGCTCTGCTAATCCTGTTACCAGTGGCTGCTGCCAGTGGCGAT
AAGTCGTGTCTTACCGGGTTGGACTCAAGACGATAGTTACCGGATAAGGCGCAGCGGTCGGGCTGAACGG
GGGGTTCGTGCACACAGCCCAGCTTGGAGCGAACGACCTACACCGAACTGAGATACCTACAGCGTGAGCT
ATGAGAAAGCGCCACGCTTCCCGAAGGGAGAAAGGCGGACAGGTATCCGGTAAGCGGCAGGGTCGGAACA
GGAGAGCGCACGAGGGAGCTTCCAGGGGGAAACGCCTGGTATCTTTATAGTCCTGTCGGGTTTCGCCACC
TCTGACTTGAGCGTCGATTTTTGTGATGCTCGTCAGGGGGGCGGAGCCTATGGAAAAACGCCAGCAACGC
GGCCTTTTTACGGTTCCTGGCCTTTTGCTGGCCTTTTGCTCACATGTTCTTTCCTGCGTTATCCCCTGAT
TCTGTGGATAACCGTATTACCGCCTTTGAGTGAGCTGATACCGCTCGCCGCAGCCGAACGACCGAGCGCA
GCGAGTCAGTGAGCGAGGAAGCGGAAGAGCGCCCAATACGCAAACCGCCTCTCCCCGCGCGTTGGCCGAT
TCATTAATGCAGCTGGCACGACAGGTTTCCCGACTGGAAAGCGGGCAGTGAGCGCAACGCAATTAATGTG
AGTTAGCTCACTCATTAGGCACCCCAGGCTTTACACTTTATGCTTCCGGCTCGTATGTTGTGTGGAATTG
TGAGCGGATAACAATTTCACACAGGAAACAGCTATGACCATGATTACGCCAAGCGCGCAATTAACCCTCA
CTAAAGGGAACAAAAGCTGGAGCTGCAAGCTTAATGTAGTCTTATGCAATACTCTTGTAGTCTTGCAACA
TGGTAACGATGAGTTAGCAACATGCCTTACAAGGAGAGAAAAAGCACCGTGCATGCCGATTGGTGGAAGT
AAGGTGGTACGATCGTGCCTTATTAGGAAGGCAACAGACGGGTCTGACATGGATTGGACGAACCACTGAA
TTGCCGCATTGCAGAGATATTGTATTTAAGTGCCTAGCTCGATACATAAACGGGTCTCTCTGGTTAGACC
AGATCTGAGCCTGGGAGCTCTCTGGCTAACTAGGGAACCCACTGCTTAAGCCTCAATAAAGCTTGCCTTG
AGTGCTTCAAGTAGTGTGTGCCCGTCTGTTGTGTGACTCTGGTAACTAGAGATCCCTCAGACCCTTTTAG
TCAGTGTGGAAAATCTCTAGCAGTGGCGCCCGAACAGGGACTTGAAAGCGAAAGGGAAACCAGAGGAGCT
CTCTCGACGCAGGACTCGGCTTGCTGAAGCGCGCACGGCAAGAGGCGAGGGGCGGCGACTGGTGAGTACG
CCAAAAATTTTGACTAGCGGAGGCTAGAAGGAGAGAGATGGGTGCGAGAGCGTCAGTATTAAGCGGGGGA
GAATTAGATCGCGATGGGAAAAAATTCGGTTAAGGCCAGGGGGAAAGAAAAAATATAAATTAAAACATAT
AGTATGGGCAAGCAGGGAGCTAGAACGATTCGCAGTTAATCCTGGCCTGTTAGAAACATCAGAAGGCTGT
AGACAAATACTGGGACAGCTACAACCATCCCTTCAGACAGGATCAGAAGAACTTAGATCATTATATAATA
CAGTAGCAACCCTCTATTGTGTGCATCAAAGGATAGAGATAAAAGACACCAAGGAAGCTTTAGACAAGAT
AGAGGAAGAGCAAAACAAAAGTAAGACCACCGCACAGCAAGCGGCCGCTGATCTTCAGACCTGGAGGAGG
AGATATGAGGGACAATTGGAGAAGTGAATTATATAAATATAAAGTAGTAAAAATTGAACCATTAGGAGTA
GCACCCACCAAGGCAAAGAGAAGAGTGGTGCAGAGAGAAAAAAGAGCAGTGGGAATAGGAGCTTTGTTCC
TTGGGTTCTTGGGAGCAGCAGGAAGCACTATGGGCGCAGCGTCAATGACGCTGACGGTACAGGCCAGACA
ATTATTGTCTGGTATAGTGCAGCAGCAGAACAATTTGCTGAGGGCTATTGAGGCGCAACAGCATCTGTTG
CAACTCACAGTCTGGGGCATCAAGCAGCTCCAGGCAAGAATCCTGGCTGTGGAAAGATACCTAAAGGATC
AACAGCTCCTGGGGATTTGGGGTTGCTCTGGAAAACTCATTTGCACCACTGCTGTGCCTTGGAATGCTAG
TTGGAGTAATAAATCTCTGGAACAGATTTGGAATCACACGACCTGGATGGAGTGGGACAGAGAAATTAAC
AATTACACAAGCTTAATACACTCCTTAATTGAAGAATCGCAAAACCAGCAAGAAAAGAATGAACAAGAAT
TATTGGAATTAGATAAATGGGCAAGTTTGTGGAATTGGTTTAACATAACAAATTGGCTGTGGTATATAAA
ATTATTCATAATGATAGTAGGAGGCTTGGTAGGTTTAAGAATAGTTTTTGCTGTACTTTCTATAGTGAAT
AGAGTTAGGCAGGGATATTCACCATTATCGTTTCAGACCCACCTCCCAACCCCGAGGGGACCCGACAGGC
CCGAAGGAATAGAAGAAGAAGGTGGAGAGAGAGACAGAGACAGATCCATTCGATTAGTGAACGGATCTCG
ACGGTATCGGTTAACTTTTAAAAGAAAAGGGGGGATTGGGGGGTACAGTGCAGGGGAAAGAATAGTAGAC
ATAATAGCAACAGACATACAAACTAAAGAATTACAAAAACAAATTACAAAATTCAAAATTTTATCGTCCA
GTGTGGTGGAATTCTGCAGATATCAACAAGTTTGTACAAAAAAGCAGGCTTTAAAGGAACCAATTCAGTC
GACATTGATTATTGACTAGTTATTAATAGTAATCAATTACGGGGTCATTAGTTCATAGCCCATATATGGA
GTTCCGCGTTACATAACTTACGGTAAATGGCCCGCCTGGCTGACCGCCCAACGACCCCCGCCCATTGACG
TCAATAATGACGTATGTTCCCATAGTAACGCCAATAGGGACTTTCCATTGACGTCAATGGGTGGA
